>Addgene plasmid #146937 | pAc5.1B-lambdaN-HA-DmPAN2_M | depositor full sequence | sequence record 289384 | Full Sequence
CTTCAAGGAATTAATTCTATATTCTAAAAACACAAATGATACTTCTAAAAAAAATCATGAATGGCATCAA
CTCTGAATCAAATCTTTGCAGATGCACCTACTTCTCATTTCCACTGTCACATCATTTTTCCAGATCTCGC
TGCCTGTTATGTGGCCCACAAACCAAGACACGTTTTATGGCCATTAAAGCTGGCTGATCGTCGCCAAACA
CCAAATACATATCAATATGTACATTCGAGAAAGAAGCGATCAAAGAAGCGTCTTCGGGCGAGTAGGAGAA
TGCGGAGGAGAAGGAGAACGAGCTGATCTAGTATCTCTCCACAATCCAATGCCAACTGACCAACTGGCCA
TATTCGGAGCAATTTGAAGCCAATTTCCATCGCCTGGCGATCGCTCCATTCTTGGCTATATGTTTTTCAC
CGTTCCCGGGGCCATTTTCAAAGACTCGTCGGTAAGATAAGATTGTGTCACTCGCTGTCTCTCTTCATTT
GTCGAAGAATGCTGAGGAATTTCGCGATGACGTCGGCGAGTATTTTGAAGAATGAGAATAATTTGTATTT
ATACGAAAATCAGTTAGTGGAATTTTCTACAAAAACATGTTATCTATAGATAATTTTGTTGCAAAATATG
TTGACTATGACAAAGATTGTATGTATATACCTTTAATGTATTCTCATTTTCTTATGTATTTATAATGGCA
ATGATGATACTGATGATATTTTAAGATGATGCCAGACCACAGGCTGATTTCTGCGTCTTTTGCCGAACGC
AGTGCATGTGCGGTTGTTGTTTTTTGGAATAGTTTCAATTTTCGGACTGTCCGCTTTGATTTCAGTTTCT
TGGCTTATTCAAAAAGCAAAGTAAAGCCAAAAAAGCGAGATGGCAATACCAAATGCGGCAAAACGGTAGT
GGAAGGAAAGGGGTGCGGGGCAGCGGAAGGAAGGGTGGGGCGGGGCGTGGCGGGGTCTGTGGCTGGGCGC
GACGTCACCGACGTTGGAGCCACTCCTTTGACCATGTGTGCGTGTGTGTATTATTCGTGTCTCGCCACTC
GCCGGTTGTTTTTTTCTTTTTATCTCGCTCTCTCTAGCGCCATCTCGTACGCATGCTCAACGCACCGCAT
GTTGCCGTGTCCTTTATGCGTCATTTTGGCTCGAAATAGGCAATTATTTAAACAAAGATTAGTCAACGAA
AACGCTAAAATAAATAAGTCTACAATATGGTTACTTATTGCCATGTGTGTGCAGCCAACGATAGCAACAA
AAGCAACAACACAGTGGCTTTCCCTCTTTCACTTTTTGTTTGCAAGCGCGTGCGAGCAAGACGGCACGAC
CGGCAAACGCAATTACGCTGACAAAGAGCAGACGAAGTTTTGGCCGAAAAACATCAAGGCGCCTGATACG
AATGCATTTGCAATAACAATTGCGATATTTAATATTGTTTATGAAGCTGTTTGACTTCAAAACACACAAA
AAAAAAAATAAAACAAATTATTTGAAAGAGAATTAGGAATCGGACAGCTTATCGTTACGGGCTAACAGCA
CACCGAGACGAAATAGCTTACCTGACGTCACAGCCTCTGGAAGAACTGCCGCCAAGCAGAGAGAGAGAGA
AAAAGAGGGAGAGCAGCTTAGACCGCATGTGCTTGTGTGTGAGGCGTCTCTCTCTTCGTCTCCTGTTTGC
GCAAACGCATAGACTGCACTGAGAAAATCGATTACCTATTTTTTATGAATGAATATTTGCACTATTACTA
TTCAAAACTATTAAGATAGCAATCACATTCAATAGCCAAATACTATACCACCTGAGCGATGCAACGAAAT
GATCAATTTGAGCAAAAATGCTGCATATTTAGGACGGCATCATTATAGAAATGCTTCTTGCTGTGTACTT
TTCTCTCGTCTGGCAGCTGTTTCGCCGTTATTGTTAAAACCGGCTTAAGTTAGGTGTGTTTTCTACGACT
AGTGATGCCCCTACTAGAAGATGTGTGTTGCACAAATGTCCCTGAATAACCAATTTGAAGTGCAGATAGC
AGTAAACGTAAGCTAATATGAATATTATTTAACTGTAATGTTTTAATATCGCTGGACATTACTAATAAAC
CCACTATAAACACATGTACATATGTATGTTTTGGCATACAATGAGTAGTTGGGGAAAAAATGTGTAAAAG
CACCGTGACCATCACAGCATAAAGATAACCAGCTGAAGTATCGAATATGAGTAACCCCCAAATTGAATCA
CATGCCGCAACTGATAGGACCCATGGAAGTACACTCTTCATGGCGATATACAAGACACACACAAGCACGA
ACACCCAGTTGCGGAGGAAATTCTCCGTAAATGAAAACCCAATCGGCGAACAATTCATACCCATATATGG
TAAAAGTTTTGAACGCGACTTGAGAGCGGAGAGCATTGCGGCTGATAAGGTTTTAGCGCTAAGCGGGCTT
TATAAAACGGGCTGCGGGACCAGTTTTCATATCACTACCGTTTGAGTTCTTGTGCTGTGTGGATACTCCT
CCCGACACAAAGCCGCTCCATCAGCCAGCAGTCGTCTAATCCAGAGACCCCGGATCGGGGTACCAACATG
GACGCACAAACACGACGACGTGAGCGTCGCGCTGAGAAACAAGCTCAATGGAAAGCTGCAAACGGTGGAT
CTCCTCCACATATGGCTTACCCATACGATGTTCCAGATTACGCTCCTCCAAGCTTGAATTCTGCAGATAT
CATGGATTACGTGTATTGCGGCACCGACCCCATCGGGGCCTCCGAAGACATACTAAGTGTTTATGACGCG
GGATCTGCGCCGGGAAACGGGCACTTTTCGCCCAGCTTCAATGGATTCAACATCGGCACCACCGATCCGG
AATATGTGGAGCTTGTGCCCGTGCTTGCCGACGGCGGGGAGCACTTCGGCGTTTCCAGCGTGGCGTTCGA
CGACTACGAAGAGCTGCTGTGGATGGGCAACCAGGGCGGCCACGTCACATCGTACTACACAAACTCCATG
CAGAAGTACACATCCTTTCAGGTCCACGCCACCGACATTGTGCGCGACATCTCCACCCTGGACTCCGGAG
TGCTGGCGCTCACGCAGACCTCGCTGCGTCATCAGATCCGCAGGGGTCTGCCCAAGTTTACCTTCAAATC
GAACAACATGAAGGAGATGGTGAGCATGCTGCAGCTATCACCGCATCGTCTGGTCATGGCCGGACTGCAG
GACGAGCTTATCGACTTCGACCTGCGCACGCTCAAGGAAACCCGCATAGAGCATGTGGGTGCCGGCGGAT
GCACGGTGCTACGCAAGAATTCACGTTATCTGTTTGCCGGCGACCAGCTGGGAACGGTAACGTTGCGCGA
CCTGAACAGCCTGAGTGTTCAGCACACAATCAAGACGCACACCAACATCCTTTCGGACTTCAGTGTCCAG
GGAAATCTGCTAATCTCTTGCGGCTACAGCGGAAGGCAAAATAACCTGGCCATCGACCGCTTCCTAATGG
TCTACGATCTGCGCATGCTGCGCCTGATCGCGCCCATTCAAGTGATGATTGATCCGCAGATGTTGAAGTT
CCTGCCATCGCTGACATCCCAACTGGCCGTCGTGTCCAGCTACGGCCAGGTTCAGCTGGTGGACACTGTG
GAGCTCAGCGAGCCGCGAGTATCCATGTACCAGATCAACACCAACGGCAGCCAGTGCCTCAGCTTCGACA
TTAGCTCCTCTTCACAGGCCATGGCATTTGGGGACCAGTCGGGCCACATCAACATGATTGCCGCTGTACA
AACGCCTCAGCCGCAGTTCAATCTCTACTCGCGAAGCACAGAGTTTGCGGACGTGGTGCCACAGCTGCCG
ATGGTCTCCATTACGGACACCAACTTTCCGCTATCGTCGGTCATGCTACCGCACTTGACGACGGGCACAC
AATGGTTCTCAGATTGGCCGGAGGAACTGCTGCGCTACCGCTACCACAGGCCCAAGACCATTGATCCCGA
AGTGCTGAGCAACATGAAAATGCAGGGACCGATTGGATACTCGCCAAACCCACGCACCGCCCGTCGTAAT
CAAATTCCGTACGTGATTGAGCAGGGCGGCGTGTGCAGTCCGAACGGAAATGGAACTGCGGCGGCGACCA
AGGCGGAGAACGGTGTGAAAATCATTCCACGGCGGTATCGCAAAGTCGAGCTGAAGTACACGAAGCTGGG
CACCCAGGACTTTGACTTTGACCAGCATAATCAAACATGTTTCGCGGGGCTGGAGGCAACGCTACCGAAC
TCCTACTGCAATGCTATGCTACAGATTTTGTATTTCACCGACGCGCTTCGCGTGAAGCTGCTGGAGCATT
CGTGCATCAAGGAGTTTTGCCTGTCCTGCGAACTAGGGTTCCTCTTCAACATGCTGGATAAAAGTACCGC
TTCTTCACCTTGCCAGGCCAGCAATTTCCTGCGATCTTTCCGCACTGTGCCAGAGGCCTCGGCACTGGGA
TTGATTCTCACCGACCGCTCATCGAACGTCAATCTAATATCGCTGATACAGAACTGGAACCGATTCATTT
TGCATCAAATGCATTACGAAATATTCGATTCTAGCAAGAACGCATCCACCTACAGCGGATCTGTGCAAAC
ATCAACGAACGCGGAAAACGCGGGCTCTTCAGAAACAAGTGGCTCCTCGGACCTTTACGATTCCATAAGT
GATGAGAACTCCAAGGAGGACGATCGGGAACGCAGTAAGATCAACGCAGAAACTGACATCAGTAAGATCT
TTGGGACCAAGCAAATCTGTATAAACCGCTGCATCAAATGCCAAGAAGAGAAGATAAAGGAAAGCATTCT
ACTTGCCTGCAATTTGTCGTATCCCAACCACATCAAAGATAGTGATCAGTATTTCAACTTTGGCACCATT
TTGAAGCGATCTCTCAGCTCCGAGAAGAGTATTCAGGCCTTCTGCGAGAGATGTAAGAAGTTTTCGCCAA
CCAATCAGAGCGTGAAGGTGACTTCGCTTCCGCAAATTCTGTCCATTAACTGTGGCCTCAACAACGAAAA
AGACATTACCTTCCTGAAGCGCCAGCTCAATCGCTGCAGCGAAAAGACGACTGTTGATGCGGCCGCTTCC
TTGAGCACAAGCAAGCCGTGTCGATATGGAGCCAACTGTTCGCGAAGTGACTGCCATTTCATGCATCCGG
ATCGAAAATCTCCATCGCACACAAGCCAACCGAATGCTGTCAACAATTCTCCCAATGGACGCCAAAAGTC
CTGGTTTCCCCTTACATTTACTATGGGCATCAATGACCAAGGTGAGGTGCAGGTGCAAACTCAATCAGAT
GCAAGCAGTGGCAAATCGGAACAGGAGGAGGAAACGGAAAAGCCACCAACAAAGGGCTTGGACAACAATC
GGATGTACGCGCTGCATGCCGTGGTGTGCCAAGTCGATGATGGTACCCAAAAGAACTTGGTATCGTTGAT
AAATGTGCAGCGGCCATACCACACCATGAAACTGGCTGAATCTGCAGATGACCCTCAGAGTCAATGGTAT
ATTTTTAATGATTTTAGCATATCGCCCGTTTCGCCACAAGAATCGGTATGGTTCACATTGGATTGGAAAG
TTCCTTGCATACTCTTCTACAGACACGTAGAGGATGACTCTGAGTCTGCTAGTACTACTAGCTCGACCGT
CACGGAAAGTGAAGAAACCATTCCATCAGAGAGCAGCAGCGGCTCGCCAACAAATCTATCCAACCCTTTT
CTAGAGGAAATTGTGAGTCCTATGCTAGGCAACTTAAGTGCAGACGCCACGCTGCAGCCCCTGCAGTCAG
ATGAAATGCCGCAGTCGGGTGATCTGGTCGCAATGGATGCCGAGTTCGTTACCCTAAATCCAGAGGAAAA
TGAGATTCGCCCGGATGGCAAAACGGCGACCATTAAGCCATGCCACATGAGTGTGGCCCGGATTTCATGT
ATACGAGGACAAGGCCCGGCTGAAGGAGTTCCATTCATGGACGATTACATATCCACCCAGGAGAAGGTCG
TGGACTACCTAACTCAGTTCTCGGGAATCAAGCCTGGCGACTTGGACGCTAACTTCAGCAAAAAGCGACT
GACTGCCTTGAAGTACTCATACCAGAAATTAAAATACCTCGTTGACGTAGGAGTAATATTTGTCGGACAT
GGTCTGAAGAACGACTTTAGGGTCATAAACATCTATGTACCGTCGGAGCAGATAATAGATACGGTGCACC
TGTTTCACATGCCACATCATCGCATGGTTTCCCTAAGATTTCTAGCCTGGCATTTCTTGGGTACTAAGAT
TCAGTCCGAGACGCACGACTCCATCGAAGATGCACGGACCACTCTGCAGCTCTACAAGCACTATTTGAAG
CTGCAGGAGGAGAAGAAGTTTGCCAACGCTCTCAAGAATCTTTACGAACGCGGAAAGCAGCTGCAGTGGA
AGGTTCCAGAGGACTGACCGCGGTTCGAAGGTAAGCCTATCCCTAACCCTCTCCTCGGTCTCGATTCTAC
GCGTACCGGTCATCATCACCATCACCATTGAGTTTAAACCCGCTGATCAGCCTCGACTGTGCCTTCTAAG
GCCTGAGCTCGCTGATCAGCCTCGATCGAGGATCCAGACATGATAAGATACATTGATGAGTTTGGACAAA
CCACAACTAGAATGCAGTGAAAAAAATGCTTTATTTGTGAAATTTGTGATGCTATTGCTTTATTTGTAAC
CATTATAAGCTGCAATAAACAAGTTAACAACAACAATTGCATTCATTTTATGTTTCAGGTTCAGGGGGAG
GTGTGGGAGGTTTTTTAAAGCAAGTAAAACCTCTACAAATGTGGTATGGCTGATTATGATCAGTCGACCG
ATGCCCTTGAGAGCCTTCAACCCAGTCAGCTCCTTCCGGTGGGCGCGGGGCATGACTATCGTCGCCGCAC
TTATGACTGTCTTCTTTATCATGCAACTCGTAGGACAGGTGCCGGCAGCGCTCTGGGTCATTTTCGGCGA
GGACCGCTTTCGCTGGAGCGCGACGATGATCGGCCTGTCGCTTGCGGTATTCGGAATCTTGCACGCCCTC
GCTCAAGCCTTCGTCACTGGTCCCGCCACCAAACGTTTCGGCGAGAAGCAGGCCATTATCGCCGGCATGG
CGGCCGACGCGCTGGGCTACGTCTTGCTGGCGTTCGCGACGCGAGGCTGGATGGCCTTCCCCATTATGAT
TCTTCTCGCTTCCGGCGGCATCGGGATGCCCGCGTTGCAGGCCATGCTGTCCAGGCAGGTAGATGACGAC
CATCAGGGACAGCTTCAAGGATCGCTCGCGGCTCTTACCAGCCAGCAAAAGGCCAGGAACCGTAAAAAGG
CCGCGTTGCTGGCGTTTTTCCATAGGCTCCGCCCCCCTGACGAGCATCACAAAAATCGACGCTCAAGTCA
GAGGTGGCGAAACCCGACAGGACTATAAAGATACCAGGCGTTTCCCCCTGGAAGCTCCCTCGTGCGCTCT
CCTGTTCCGACCCTGCCGCTTACCGGATACCTGTCCGCCTTTCTCCCTTCGGGAAGCGTGGCGCTTTCTC
AATGCTCACGCTGTAGGTATCTCAGTTCGGTGTAGGTCGTTCGCTCCAAGCTGGGCTGTGTGCACGAACC
CCCCGTTCAGCCCGACCGCTGCGCCTTATCCGGTAACTATCGTCTTGAGTCCAACCCGGTAAGACACGAC
TTATCGCCACTGGCAGCAGCCACTGGTAACAGGATTAGCAGAGCGAGGTATGTAGGCGGTGCTACAGAGT
TCTTGAAGTGGTGGCCTAACTACGGCTACACTAGAAGGACAGTATTTGGTATCTGCGCTCTGCTGAAGCC
AGTTACCTTCGGAAAAAGAGTTGGTAGCTCTTGATCCGGCAAACAAACCACCGCTGGTAGCGGTGGTTTT
TTTGTTTGCAAGCAGCAGATTACGCGCAGAAAAAAAGGATCTCAAGAAGATCCTTTGATCTTTTCTACGG
GGTCTGACGCTCAGTGGAACGAAAACTCACGTTAAGGGATTTTGGTCATGAGATTATCAAAAAGGATCTT
CACCTAGATCCTTTTAAATTAAAAATGAAGTTTTAAATCAATCTAAAGTATATATGAGTAAACTTGGTCT
GACAGTTACCAATGCTTAATCAGTGAGGCACCTATCTCAGCGATCTGTCTATTTCGTTCATCCATAGTTG
CCTGACTCCCCGTCGTGTAGATAACTACGATACGGGAGGGCTTACCATCTGGCCCCAGTGCTGCAATGAT
ACCGCGAGACCCACGCTCACCGGCTCCAGATTTATCAGCAATAAACCAGCCAGCCGGAAGGGCCGAGCGC
AGAAGTGGTCCTGCAACTTTATCCGCCTCCATCCAGTCTATTAATTGTTGCCGGGAAGCTAGAGTAAGTA
GTTCGCCAGTTAATAGTTTGCGCAACGTTGTTGCCATTGCTGCAGGCATCGTGGTGTCACGCTCGTCGTT
TGGTATGGCTTCATTCAGCTCCGGTTCCCAACGATCAAGGCGAGTTACATGATCCCCCATGTTGTGCAAA
AAAGCGGTTAGCTCCTTCGGTCCTCCGATCGTTGTCAGAAGTAAGTTGGCCGCAGTGTTATCACTCATGG
TTATGGCAGCACTGCATAATTCTCTTACTGTCATGCCATCCGTAAGATGCTTTTCTGTGACTGGTGAGTA
CTCAACCAAGTCATTCTGAGAATAGTGTATGCGGCGACCGAGTTGCTCTTGCCCGGCGTCAACACGGGAT
AATACCGCGCCACATAGCAGAACTTTAAAAGTGCTCATCATTGGAAAACGTTCTTCGGGGCGAAAACTCT
CAAGGATCTTACCGCTGTTGAGATCCAGTTCGATGTAACCCACTCGTGCACCCAACTGATCTTCAGCATC
TTTTACTTTCACCAGCGTTTCTGGGTGAGCAAAAACAGGAAGGCAAAATGCCGCAAAAAAGGGAATAAGG
GCGACACGGAAATGTTGAATACTCATACTCTTCCTTTTTCAATATTATTGAAGCATTTATCAGGGTTATT
GTCTCATGAGCGGATACATATTTGAATGTATTTAGAAAAATAAACAAATAGGGGTTCCGCGCACATTTCC
CCGAAAAGTGCCACCTGACGTCTAAGAAACCATTATTATCATGACATTAACCTATAAAAATAGGCGTATC
ACGAGGCCCTTTCGT
Features (pLannotate 1.2.2; 11 found; start..end, strand, type, name):
     56..2568    +  promoter       Ac5 promoter: Drosophila melanogaster actin 5C promoter
   2588..2653    +  CDS            N (fragment): REGN_LAMBD - Experimental evidence at protein level: Swiss-Prot protein existence level 1. Plays a role as a transcriptional antitermination factor that allows the virus to initiate its lytic phase. Activates expression of the delayed viral early genes by modifying host RNA polymerase (RNAP) into a form that is resistant to termination signals. This antitermination function requires the host NusA protein which serves to stabilize the interaction between antitermination protein N and host RNA polymerase. From Escherichia phage lambda (Bacteriophage lambda).
   2678..2704    +  CDS            3xHA (fragment): three tandem HA epitope tags
   2732..6454    +  CDS            PAN2: PAN2_DROME - Experimental evidence at protein level: Swiss-Prot protein existence level 1. Catalytic subunit of the poly(A)-nuclease (PAN) deadenylation complex, one of two cytoplasmic mRNA deadenylases involved in general and miRNA-mediated mRNA turnover. PAN specifically shortens poly(A) tails of RNA and the activity is stimulated by poly(A)-binding protein (PABP). PAN deadenylation is followed by rapid degradation of the shortened mRNA tails by the CCR4-NOT complex. Deadenylated mRNAs are then degraded by two alternative mechanisms, namely exosome-mediated 3'-5' exonucleolytic degradation,
   6470..6511    +  CDS            V5 tag: epitope tag from simian virus 5
   6611..6745    -  polyA_signal   SV40 poly(A) signal: SV40 polyadenylation signal
   6768..6852    -  CDS            large T antigen (fragment): large T antigen from SV40 (simian virus 40)
   6853..7323    +  CDS            TcR (fragment): tetracycline efflux protein; tet; confers resistance to tetracycline
   7367..7955    -  rep_origin     ori: high-copy-number ColE1/pMB1/pBR322/pUC origin of replication
   8126..8986    -  CDS            AmpR: β-lactamase; bla; confers resistance to ampicillin, carbenicillin, and related antibiotics
   8987..9091    -  promoter       AmpR promoter: bla
