[The description below was written by a language model from this plasmid's Addgene catalogue record and pLannotate feature annotations shown in this document.]
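Description:
pAc5.1B-lambdaN-HA-DmPAN2_M is a 9.2 kb insect expression plasmid for producing Drosophila melanogaster PAN2 (CG8232) as a tagged fusion protein in fly cells. The catalogue lists the backbone as unknown, although the name and annotated features point to a pAc5.1-type vector. The Drosophila actin 5C (Ac5) promoter, a strong constitutive promoter in insect cell lines, drives the open reading frame, and an SV40 polyadenylation signal lies downstream of it. In E. coli the plasmid replicates from a ColE1/pUC-type origin and is selected with ampicillin through the bla gene and its own promoter. The record describes it as low copy even though the origin is annotated as a high-copy type. Short fragments of a tetracycline resistance gene and SV40 large T antigen are also annotated and appear to be non-functional backbone remnants. No selectable marker for insect cells is annotated.

The coding region begins with a short fragment of the bacteriophage lambda N protein, followed by an HA epitope (annotated as part of a 3xHA tag) and then the full PAN2 coding sequence. PAN2 is the catalytic subunit of the PAN2–PAN3 cytoplasmic deadenylase complex. A vector-derived V5 tag is annotated just after the PAN2 sequence, but the record does not indicate whether it is translated in frame. The lambda N peptide binds BoxB RNA hairpins, so fusions of this kind are generally used to tether a protein to a BoxB-containing reporter mRNA and test its effect on that transcript. The HA tag allows detection or immunoprecipitation. The associated work concerns recruitment of deadenylase complexes to miRNA targets by GW182 proteins. The meaning of the "_M" suffix is not stated in the record, and the sequence supplied by the depositor may be theoretical rather than verified.
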