Addgene plasmid #146937: pAc5.1B-lambdaN-HA-DmPAN2_M
Purpose: Insect Expression of DmPAN2
Depositing lab: Elisa Izaurralde. Depositing organization: Max Planck Institute for Developmental Biology. Publication: GW182 proteins directly recruit cytoplasmic deadenylase complexes to miRNA targets. Braun JE, Huntzinger E, Fauser M, Izaurralde E. Mol Cell. 2011 Oct 7;44(1):120-33. 10.1016/j.molcel.2011.09.007 PubMed 21981923.
Backbone
  Vector backbone: Unknown
  Vector type: Insect Expression
Growth in bacteria
  Bacterial resistance: Ampicillin, 100 μg/mL
  Growth temperature: 37°C
  Growth strain: DH5alpha
  Copy number: Low Copy
Gene/Insert
  Gene/Insert name: DmPAN2
  Species: D. melanogaster (fly)
  Entrez Gene: PAN2 (a.k.a. Dmel_CG8232, A1Z7K9, CG8232, Dmel\CG8232, Pan2, pan2)
  Cloning method: Unknown
Terms and licenses: Academic/Nonprofit Terms; Industry Terms: Not Available to Industry
Depositor comments: ORF extracted from NCBI: LP04771 Plasmids from this collection were made available to the research community and donated after the lab closed. Please note that the sequence provided by the depositing laboratory may be theoretical/predicted or based on Sanger sequencing results. There may be discrepancies between sequencing results obtained by Addgene and the depositor sequence. If an Addgene verified sequence is not available, please contact before placing your order to request that our lab fully sequence the plasmid.
How to cite: pAc5.1B-lambdaN-HA-DmPAN2_M was a gift from Elisa Izaurralde (Addgene plasmid # 146937 ; http://n2t.net/addgene:146937 ; RRID:Addgene_146937)
